>Addgene plasmid #115409 | AAEL017335 CAPA R | addgene full sequence | sequence record 221219 | Addgene NGS Result
GTGTGTCAGTTAGGGTGTGGAAAGTCCCCAGGCTCCCCAGCAGGCAGAAGTATGCAAAGCATGCATCTCA
ATTAGTCAGCAACCAGGTGTGGAAAGTCCCCAGGCTCCCCAGCAGGCAGAAGTATGCAAAGCATGCATCT
CAATTAGTCAGCAACCATAGTCCCGCCCCTAACTCCGCCCATCCCGCCCCTAACTCCGCCCAGTTCCGCC
CATTCTCCGCCCCATGGCTGACTAATTTTTTTTATTTATGCAGAGGCCGAGGCCGCCTCGGCCTCTGAGC
TATTCCAGAAGTAGTGAGGAGGCTTTTTTGGAGGCCTAGGCTTTTGCAAAAAGCTCCTCGATCGAGGGGC
TCGCATCTCTCCTTCACGCGCCCGCCGCCCTACCTGAGGCCGCCATCCACGCCGGTTGAGTCGCGTTCTG
CCGCCTCCCGCCTGTGGTGCCTCCTGAACTGCGTCCGCCGTCTAGGTAAGTTTAAAGCTCAGGTCGAGAC
CGGGCCTTTGTCCGGCGCTCCCTTGGAGCCTACCTAGACTCAGCCGGCTCTCCACGCTTTGCCTGACCCT
GCTTGCTCAACTCTACGTCTTTGTTTCGTTTTCTGTTCTGCGCCGTTACAGATCCAAGCTCTGAAAAACC
AGAAAGTTAACTGGTAAGTTTAGTCTTTTTGTCTTTTATTTCAGGTCCCGGATCCGGTGGTGGTGCAAAT
CAAAGAACTGCTCCTCAGTGGATGTTGCCTTTACTTCTAGGCCTGTACGGAAGTGTTACTTCTGCTCTAA
AAGCTGCGGAATTCCGGAATTTCCTCGAGATGACTTTCCACAACTTCGACGACGTTGGCAGTGGCACGAT
AGAATCGTACTGGACAAACGCCACAACCACTGCCAGGACCACGACCACCCTCCTCACAGCACTTCTGACG
ACTTCCCTCGGGACGTCATCGTCGGAACTTGGTGTTGTTCCATCGACCGCCACATCCACCTTGCTGGATA
CCGGTTGGTGGACTGACTACGGAAATGGCACCGCGCTGGAGGGATACGCTGGCGTTAGTGCGAGGTGGCC
ATTCACCGGTGAAAACTATTCGACCCACGGAAATCATGGACTCACCGGAGCGGAGGAAATCGTACCACCG
TACGACCGGTGTGATCCAAGAAACGAAAACTTCCAGTGCACCGTGCAGGAGTTTCTCGAGTACGCCCGGG
GACCCCAGCAGATGCCGCTGTCGACAGCGCTGTTGGTGACCATTCTCTTCACGGGGATCCTCATTACCGG
CGTCGTGGGCAATTTGATTGTGTGTCTGGTAATAATTCGACATCCTCAGATGCACACCGCCACCAACTAC
TATCTGTTCAGTTTGGCCGTATCCGATTTGATCCTGCTGCTGTTGGGTCTGCCGTACGAAATCAGCCTCT
ACTGGCACCAGTACCCGTACAACCTGGGGTTGGTGTTCTGCAAAATGCGCGCTCTCATGTCGGAGGCATC
GACTTACGTGTCGGTGTTGACGATAGTGGCCTTTTCGATGGAACGGTTTCTGGCCATCTGTCATCCATTG
CACCTGTACACCATGTCCGGATTGCAGCGCCCGGTTCGCATCATTGCCGGCCTCTGGATCGTCAGTCTCT
TCAGCGCAGTGCCTTTCGCCGTGTTCACCGATATCGATTACATTCTCTACCCACCGACCCAAGAGAAAAT
CGAGGACTCGGCTTTCTGTGCGATGCTGAGCAATCCGGAAGGAATTCCCCTGTGGGAGCTGTCGACATGC
CTGTTTTTCGCCGGCCCGATGGTGGTGATGATTGTTCTCTACGGCCGGATGGGAATGCAAATCCGCTCCC
GAACGCAACGAACCGAGGAACTGGGAGTGCGAAATGGTTCCATTAACGGTCCTAAGGTATCTCAGTCGAA
AAAGGCGATTATCCGGATGCTAGCTGCCGTTGTGATAACGTTCTTTGTGTGCTGGGCGCCGTTTCACGCC
CAGAGGTTGCTCTTTCTGTACGCGCGGGACTGGCAGCACTTCAACACGGTCAATACGTGGCTGTTTTCCG
TCGCGGGATGGCTGTACTACGTTTCGTGCACCGTCAATCCCATCCTGTACAACGTGATGTCCCACCGGTA
TCGGGTCGCTTTCCGGGAGACACTTTGTGGCCGGCGGCGAGGCTTTGGCACCAGCTTTGCGCGGGATCAA
TCGAGCTTCCGCGAAACGACGGTTGACGTGAACCTGGGCTGCGAGAGCTCCAAGCTGCTCCGGGCTCGAT
CGATGATGCAATCTAGCAAACGGTCCCGCTACAAAGGCGCTCTCCACACGTCCAACAGCGTGCGATACAG
TGGCGACCATTACATCCGGCGGAACTCCCTGCAGATGGGCAGCCACATTCCGGGAAGTCGCGCCTCGCTC
TCACCAAACATGCCAAGCGACGTCGTGGTCATGCTGGAAAACAAGCTTAGCGGTCGAGCACGTTGCTACA
CCACATCGGCCTCAACGCTGACGACGTCCACAACGACGACCACGATGACCACCGCCACCACCGGGGAAAA
CATCCTCAAGGTACCCCTGATAAGCATCAACGGTGGCACGGGCTGTCTCGTCAACAACAATGTAAATAGC
ACCAACAACAACTCCAGCAACGCCAACAATAACGCCATCATTCCCACCGACAACAGCAACAACATCAACC
GTAGCATTAGCAAGGAAAACAACCTTTCCAACGCATCCACCCCGGTTCCGTCTTCCCGGGCGTCGACCAG
CAGCCTGTCAATCGAAATGGCACTCGATACCAGCAGCAAACAACCTAACCGGAACGACTTATCCCTGTCT
GACCGAACAGACAGCAACGATTCCCACCAGCACCATCCTCAACAGCATCCCAATCCTAATCATCAATTAA
TTAACGGCTACGGAAGCGATAAAAGCGCCAGTCCTGCTGGAAGTGCTGTGATGCGTGAGACATGTATTTA
AGCGGCCGCTAGACTAGTCTAGAGAAAAAACCTCCCACACCTCCCCCTGAACCTGAAACATAAAATGAAT
GCAATTGTTGTTGTTAACTTGTTTATTGCAGCTTATAATGGTTACAAATAAAGCAATAGCATCACAAATT
TCACAAATAAAGCATTTTTTTCACTGCATTCTAGTTGTGGTTTGTCCAAACTCATCAATGTATCTTATCA
TGTCTGGATCCCCGGGTACCGAGCTCGAATTAATTCCTCTTCCGCTTCCTCGCTCACTGACTCGCTGCGC
TCGGTCGTTCGGCTGCGGCGAGCGGTATCAGCTCACTCAAAGGCGGTAATACGGTTATCCACAGAATCAG
GGGATAACGCAGGAAAGAACATGTGAGCAAAAGGCCAGCAAAAGGCCAGGAACCGTAAAAAGGCCGCGTT
GCTGGCGTTTTTCCATAGGCTCCGCCCCCCTGACGAGCATCACAAAAATCGACGCTCAAGTCAGAGGTGG
CGAAACCCGACAGGACTATAAAGATACCAGGCGTTTCCCCCTGGAAGCTCCCTCGTGCGCTCTCCTGTTC
CGACCCTGCCGCTTACCGGATACCTGTCCGCCTTTCTCCCTTCGGGAAGCGTGGCGCTTTCTCATAGCTC
ACGCTGTAGGTATCTCAGTTCGGTGTAGGTCGTTCGCTCCAAGCTGGGCTGTGTGCACGAACCCCCCGTT
CAGCCCGACCGCTGCGCCTTATCCGGTAACTATCGTCTTGAGTCCAACCCGGTAAGACACGACTTATCGC
CACTGGCAGCAGCCACTGGTAACAGGATTAGCAGAGCGAGGTATGTAGGCGGTGCTACAGAGTTCTTGAA
GTGGTGGCCTAACTACGGCTACACTAGAAGAACAGTATTTGGTATCTGCGCTCTGCTGAAGCCAGTTACC
TTCGGAAAAAGAGTTGGTAGCTCTTGATCCGGCAAACAAACCACCGCTGGTAGCGGTGGTTTTTTTGTTT
GCAAGCAGCAGATTACGCGCAGAAAAAAAGGATCTCAAGAAGATCCTTTGATCTTTTCTACGGGGTCTGA
CGCTCAGTGGAACGAAAACTCACGTTAAGGGATTTTGGTCATGAGATTATCAAAAAGGATCTTCACCTAG
ATCCTTTTAAATTAAAAATGAAGTTTTAAATCAATCTAAAGTATATATGAGTAAACTTGGTCTGACAGTT
ACCAATGCTTAATCAGTGAGGCACCTATCTCAGCGATCTGTCTATTTCGTTCATCCATAGTTGCCTGACT
CCCCGTCGTGTAGATAACTACGATACGGGAGGGCTTACCATCTGGCCCCAGTGCTGCAATGATACCGCGA
GACCCACGCTCACCGGCTCCAGATTTATCAGCAATAAACCAGCCAGCCGGAAGGGCCGAGCGCAGAAGTG
GTCCTGCAACTTTATCCGCCTCCATCCAGTCTATTAATTGTTGCCGGGAAGCTAGAGTAAGTAGTTCGCC
AGTTAATAGTTTGCGCAACGTTGTTGCCATTGCTACAGGCATCGTGGTGTCACGCTCGTCGTTTGGTATG
GCTTCATTCAGCTCCGGTTCCCAACGATCAAGGCGAGTTACATGATCCCCCATGTTGTGCAAAAAAGCGG
TTAGCTCCTTCGGTCCTCCGATCGTTGTCAGAAGTAAGTTGGCCGCAGTGTTATCACTCATGGTTATGGC
AGCACTGCATAATTCTCTTACTGTCATGCCATCCGTAAGATGCTTTTCTGTGACTGGTGAGTACTCAACC
AAGTCATTCTGAGAATAGTGTATGCGGCGACCGAGTTGCTCTTGCCCGGCGTCAATACGGGATAATACCG
CGCCACATAGCAGAACTTTAAAAGTGCTCATCATTGGAAAACGTTCTTCGGGGCGAAAACTCTCAAGGAT
CTTACCGCTGTTGAGATCCAGTTCGATGTAACCCACTCGTGCACCCAACTGATCTTCAGCATCTTTTACT
TTCACCAGCGTTTCTGGGTGAGCAAAAACAGGAAGGCAAAATGCCGCAAAAAAGGGAATAAGGGCGACAC
GGAAATGTTGAATACTCATACTCTTCCTTTTTCAATATTATTGAAGCATTTATCAGGGTTATTGTCTCAT
GAGCGGATACATATTTGAATGTATTTAGAAAAATAAACAAATAGGGGTTCCGCGCACATTTCCCCGAAAA
GTGCCACCTGCAAGCTTGGCTGTGGAAT
Features (pLannotate 1.2.2; 8 found; start..end, strand, type, name):
      1..330     +  promoter       SV40 promoter: SV40 enhancer and early promoter
    346..614     +  LTR            5' LTR (truncated): truncated 5' long terminal repeat (LTR) from human T-cell leukemia virus (HTLV) type 1
    644..740     +  intron         SV40 intron: modified SV40 intron with splice donor and acceptor sites
   1151..2191    +  CDS            CapaR (fragment): CAPAR_DROME - Experimental evidence at transcript level: Swiss-Prot protein existence level 2. Acts as a receptor for the neuropeptides CAP-1 and CAP-2, but not CAP-3. Probably a component of signal transduction pathway that leads to Malpighian tubule fluid secretion in response to these ligands. From Drosophila melanogaster (Fruit fly).
   3026..3160    +  polyA_signal   SV40 poly(A) signal: SV40 polyadenylation signal
   3370..3958    -  rep_origin     ori: high-copy-number ColE1/pMB1/pBR322/pUC origin of replication
   4129..4989    -  CDS            AmpR: β-lactamase; bla; confers resistance to ampicillin, carbenicillin, and related antibiotics
   4990..5094    -  promoter       AmpR promoter: bla
