[The description below was written by a language model from this plasmid's Addgene catalogue record and pLannotate feature annotations shown in this document.]
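Description:
AAEL017335 CAPA R is a mammalian expression plasmid built on the pME18s backbone that carries the coding sequence of an Aedes aegypti G protein-coupled receptor, the predicted CAPA neuropeptide receptor encoded by gene AAEL017335 (also listed as GPRGHP2). The sequenced plasmid is about 5.1 kb. It is propagated in E. coli as a high-copy plasmid through a ColE1/pUC-type origin, with selection by ampicillin via the β-lactamase gene and its native promoter. No mammalian selection marker is annotated, which fits transient transfection rather than stable line generation.

Expression is driven by the composite promoter arrangement characteristic of this backbone: the SV40 enhancer and early promoter, followed by a truncated HTLV-1 5' LTR segment, which together give strong constitutive transcription in mammalian cells. A modified SV40 intron with splice donor and acceptor sites sits downstream of this and helps mRNA processing. An SV40 polyadenylation signal follows the insert. The automated annotation labels the insert as a fragment of Drosophila melanogaster CapaR, a receptor for the CAP-1 and CAP-2 peptides that is linked to Malpighian tubule fluid secretion. This label reflects homology to the fly protein and does not indicate a fly-derived sequence, and it covers only part of the region between the intron and the poly(A) signal. No epitope tags or reporters are annotated.

The record is inconsistent on cloning. The catalogue field lists Gateway cloning, while the depositor comment says the coding sequence was inserted using NotI and XhoI sites. The stated purpose is heterologous expression of the mosquito receptor in mammalian cells. The associated study on small-molecule agonists of a mosquito neuropeptide receptor suggests use in cell-based assays of receptor–ligand activity, although the record does not describe the assay.
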