Addgene plasmid #115409: AAEL017335 CAPA R
Purpose: Expresses Ae. aegypti receptor in mammalian cells
Depositing lab: Leslie Vosshall. Depositing organization: Rockefeller University. Publication: Small-Molecule Agonists of Ae. aegypti Neuropeptide Y Receptor Block Mosquito Biting. Duvall LB, Ramos-Espiritu L, Barsoum KE, Glickman JF, Vosshall LB. Cell. 2019 Feb 7;176(4):687-701.e5. doi: 10.1016/j.cell.2018.12.004. PubMed 30735632.
Backbone
  Vector backbone: pME18s
  Vector type: Mammalian Expression
Growth in bacteria
  Bacterial resistance: Ampicillin, 100 μg/mL
  Growth temperature: 37°C
  Growth strain: DH5alpha
  Copy number: High Copy
Gene/Insert
  Gene/Insert name: AAEL017335 CAPA R
  Species: Aedes aegypti
  Entrez Gene: LOC23687755 (a.k.a. AaeL_AAEL017335, AAEL017335, GPRGHP2)
  Cloning method: Gateway Cloning
Terms and licenses: Academic/Nonprofit Terms; Industry Terms: Not Available to Industry
Depositor comments: The neuropeptide CDS was inserted into the pME18s plasmid using NotI and XhoI sites.
How to cite: AAEL017335 CAPA R was a gift from Leslie Vosshall (Addgene plasmid # 115409 ; http://n2t.net/addgene:115409 ; RRID:Addgene_115409)
