>Addgene plasmid #115409 | AAEL017335 CAPA R | depositor partial sequence | sequence record 217415 | neuropeptide CDS
ATGACTTTCCACAACTTCGACGACGTTGGCAGTGGCACGATAGAATCGTACTGGACAAACGCCACAACCA
CTGCCAGGACCACGACCACCCTCCTCACAGCACTTCTGACGACTTCCCTCGGGACGTCATCGTCGGAACT
TGGTGTTGTTCCATCGACCGCCACATCCACCTTGCTGGATACCGGTTGGTGGACTGACTACGGAAATGGC
ACCGCGCTGGAGGGATACGCTGGCGTTAGTGCGAGGTGGCCATTCACCGGTGAAAACTATTCGACCCACG
GAAATCATGGACTCACCGGAGCGGAGGAAATCGTACCACCGTACGACCGGTGTGATCCAAGAAACGAAAA
CTTCCAGTGCACCGTGCAGGAGTTTCTCGAGTACGCCCGGGGACCCCAGCAGATGCCGCTGTCGACAGCG
CTGTTGGTGACCATTCTCTTCACGGGGATCCTCATTACCGGCGTCGTGGGCAATTTGATTGTGTGTCTGG
TAATAATTCGACATCCTCAGATGCACACCGCCACCAACTACTATCTGTTCAGTTTGGCCGTATCCGATTT
GATCCTGCTGCTGTTGGGTCTGCCGTACGAAATCAGCCTCTACTGGCACCAGTACCCGTACAACCTGGGG
TTGGTGTTCTGCAAAATGCGCGCTCTCATGTCGGAGGCATCGACTTACGTGTCGGTGTTGACGATAGTGG
CCTTTTCGATGGAACGGTTTCTGGCCATCTGTCATCCATTGCACCTGTACACCATGTCCGGATTGCAGCG
CCCGGTTCGCATCATTGCCGGCCTCTGGATCGTCAGTCTCTTCAGCGCAGTGCCTTTCGCCGTGTTCACC
GATATCGATTACATTCTCTACCCACCGACCCAAGAGAAAATCGAGGACTCGGCTTTCTGTGCGATGCTGA
GCAATCCGGAAGGAATTCCCCTGTGGGAGCTGTCGACATGCCTGTTTTTCGCCGGCCCGATGGTGGTGAT
GATTGTTCTCTACGGCCGGATGGGAATGCAAATCCGCTCCCGAACGCAACGAACCGAGGAACTGGGAGTG
CGAAATGGTTCCATTAACGGTCCTAAGGTATCTCAGTCGAAAAAGGCGATTATCCGGATGCTAGCTGCCG
TTGTGATAACGTTCTTTGTGTGCTGGGCGCCGTTTCACGCCCAGAGGTTGCTCTTTCTGTACGCGCGGGA
CTGGCAGCACTTCAACACGGTCAATACGTGGCTGTTTTCCGTCGCGGGATGGCTGTACTACGTTTCGTGC
ACCGTCAATCCCATCCTGTACAACGTGATGTCCCACCGGTATCGGGTCGCTTTCCGGGAGACACTTTGTG
GCCGGCGGCGAGGCTTTGGCACCAGCTTTGCGCGGGATCAATCGAGCTTCCGCGAAACGACGGTTGACGT
GAACCTGGGCTGCGAGAGCTCCAAGCTGCTCCGGGCTCGATCGATGATGCAATCTAGCAAACGGTCCCGC
TACAAAGGCGCTCTCCACACGTCCAACAGCGTGCGATACAGTGGCGACCATTACATCCGGCGGAACTCCC
TGCAGATGGGCAGCCACATTCCGGGAAGTCGCGCCTCGCTCTCACCAAACATGCCAAGCGACGTCGTGGT
CATGCTGGAAAACAAGCTTAGCGGTCGAGCACGTTGCTACACCACATCGGCCTCAACGCTGACGACGTCC
ACAACGACGACCACGATGACCACCGCCACCACCGGGGAAAACATCCTCAAGGTACCCCTGATAAGCATCA
ACGGTGGCACGGGCTGTCTCGTCAACAACAATGTAAATAGCACCAACAACAACTCCAGCAACGCCAACAA
TAACGCCATCATTCCCACCGACAACAGCAACAACATCAACCGTAGCATTAGCAAGGAAAACAACCTTTCC
AACGCATCCACCCCGGTTCCGTCTTCCCGGGCGTCGACCAGCAGCCTGTCAATCGAAATGGCACTCGATA
CCAGCAGCAAACAACCTAACCGGAACGACTTATCCCTGTCTGACCGAACAGACAGCAACGATTCCCACCA
GCACCATCCTCAACAGCATCCCAATCCTAATCATCAATTAATTAACGGCTACGGAAGCGATAAAAGCGCC
AGTCCTGCTGGAAGTGCTGTGATGCGTGAGACATGTATTTAA
